>Addgene plasmid #129282 | pLL1271 | addgene full sequence | sequence record 260608 | Addgene NGS Result
GGCCAGCAAAAGGCCAGGAACCGTAAAAAGGCCGCGTTGCTGGCGTTTTTCCATAGGCTCCGCCCCCCTG
ACGAGCATCACAAAAATCGACGCTCAAGTCAGAGGTGGCGAAACCCGACAGGACTATAAAGATACCAGGC
GTTTCCCCCTGGAAGCTCCCTCGTGCGCTCTCCTGTTCCGACCCTGCCGCTTACCGGATACCTGTCCGCC
TTTCTCCCTTCGGGAAGCGTGGCGCTTTCTCATAGCTCACGCTGTAGGTATCTCAGTTCGGTGTAGGTCG
TTCGCTCCAAGCTGGGCTGTGTGCACGAACCCCCCGTTCAGCCCGACCGCTGCGCCTTATCCGGTAACTA
TCGTCTTGAGTCCAACCCGGTAAGACACGACTTATCGCCACTGGCAGCAGCCACTGGTAACAGGATTAGC
AGAGCGAGGTATGTAGGCGGTGCTACAGAGTTCTTGAAGTGGTGGCCTAACTACGGCTACACTAGAAGAA
CAGTATTTGGTATCTGCGCTCTGCTGAAGCCAGTTACCTTCGGAAAAAGAGTTGGTAGCTCTTGATCCGG
CAAACAAACCACCGCTGGTAGCGGTGGTTTTTTTGTTTGCAAGCAGCAGATTACGCGCAGAAAAAAAGGA
TCTCAAGAAGATCCTTTGATCTTTTCTACGGGGTCTGACGCTCAGTGGAACGAAAACTCACGTTAAGGGA
TTTTGGTCATGAGATTATCAAAAAGGATCTTCACCTAGATCCTTTTAAATTAAAAATGAAGTTTTAAATC
AATCTAAAGTATATATGAGTAAACTTGGTCTGACAGTTACCAATGCTTAATCAGTGAGGCACCTATCTCA
GCGATCTGTCTATTTCGTTCATCCATAGTTGCCTGACTCCCCGTCGTGTAGATAACTACGATACGGGAGG
GCTTACCATCTGGCCCCAGTGCTGCAATGATACCGCGAGACCCACGCTCACCGGCTCCAGATTTATCAGC
AATAAACCAGCCAGCCGGAAGGGCCGAGCGCAGAAGTGGTCCTGCAACTTTATCCGCCTCCATCCAGTCT
ATTAATTGTTGCCGGGAAGCTAGAGTAAGTAGTTCGCCAGTTAATAGTTTGCGCAACGTTGTTGCCATTG
CTACAGGCATCGTGGTGTCACGCTCGTCGTTTGGTATGGCTTCATTCAGCTCCGGTTCCCAACGATCAAG
GCGAGTTACATGATCCCCCATGTTGTGCAAAAAAGCGGTTAGCTCCTTCGGTCCTCCGATCGTTGTCAGA
AGTAAGTTGGCCGCAGTGTTATCACTCATGGTTATGGCAGCACTGCATAATTCTCTTACTGTCATGCCAT
CCGTAAGATGCTTTTCTGTGACTGGTGAGTACTCAACCAAGTCATTCTGAGAATAGTGTATGCGGCGACC
GAGTTGCTCTTGCCCGGCGTCAATACGGGATAATACCGCGCCACATAGCAGAACTTTAAAAGTGCTCATC
ATTGGAAAACGTTCTTCGGGGCGAAAACTCTCAAGGATCTTACCGCTGTTGAGATCCAGTTCGATGTAAC
CCACTCGTGCACCCAACTGATCTTCAGCATCTTTTACTTTCACCAGCGTTTCTGGGTGAGCAAAAACAGG
AAGGCAAAATGCCGCAAAAAAGGGAATAAGGGCGACACGGAAATGTTGAATACTCATACTCTTCCTTTTT
CAATATTATTGAAGCATTTATCAGGGTTATTGTCTCATGAGCGGATACATATTTGAATGTATTTAGAAAA
ATAAACAAATAGGGGTTCCGCGCACATTTCCCCGAAAAGTGCCACCTGACGTCTAAGAAACCATTATTAT
CATGACATTAACCTATAAAAATAGGCGTATCACGAGGCCCTTTCGTCTCGCGCGTTTCGGTGATGACGGT
GAAAACCTCTGACACATGCAGCTCCCGGAGACGGTCACAGCTTGTCTGTAAGCGGATGCCGGGAGCAGAC
AAGCCCGTCAGGGCGCGTCAGCGGGTGTTGGCGGGTGTCGGGGCTGGCTTAACTATGCGGCATCAGAGCA
GATTGTACTGAGAGTGCACCATATGCGGTGTGAAATACCGCACAGATGCGTAAGGAGAAAATACCGCATC
AGGCGCCATTCGCCATTCAGGCTGCGCAACTGTTGGGAAGGGCGATCGGTGCGGGCCTCTTCGCTATTAC
GCCAGCTGGCGAAAGGGGGATGTGCTGCAAGGCGATTAAGTTGGGTAACGCCAGGGTTTTCCCAGTCACG
ACGTTGTAAAACGACGGCCAGTGAATTGACAAAGTTTTCTATTTGTGTTAACATTGTTTATATAATAGTG
AACAGTGTTAAGATTAAATGTGAGGTGTTTGTATGGATATTAATGATTATAAAGAGAAGGGACTTTATTT
ATTAAGTAGTATGGATGATTTTATTAAAATTAATGATTTGTTTATGGGTAAAGTTGTTTCTCCTGGCTAT
GTTGCTTCGGTTTTTGGTGTTTCCAGGTCTACTGTTACACAATGGATTCAAAGACGTAAAATTAGAGCTT
TTAAGTATAAAGGTAAGGAAGGTGACTATATGGTTATACCTATTGCTGATATTATTGATTACAAAAGATT
GAGTAATAATGATTTTATTTATGATAAGTTAGTGAGGTGATTTATTTTATGTTTGACGATAGCTATGTTG
TTAATGAGTGTTCGTCTAATGTTAGTGAAAATGATAGAGATTTTTGTAGTTTGGTTGGTCGTTTTATGAT
TATTAATGGTATAGATAAGTTGGTTATTAAGATTAATAGAAAATTTAATAGGAAATCTTTAAGTTTAGAT
TTTAGTGTTGATTTATTCCCTTCTATCAAAGTTTCTGAATTAGTTTTTTTTGATGAGTTTAACAAAACGT
GTGGTTTTTATTTTTCTTTTAATTCTTTTACAATTTTTAAGGCTTTTAGAGATGTTCATAATCATAATAA
AATATCATTTTATTTTGCATAATTTCGGGTCTGGGCCGCAGACCAGGCCCAGTGCTAACAATATTAATTT
TTAATGTTAGGAATTGTTTAATTCTTAATTGTGTTTTTAAAGGTAGAATAATTACCCATTCGCCCTTTAG
CCAACAAAAATTAAGGAGGTATAAACATGGATAAAATGGATTTGATTCTTCAAGATGAAAGACTGGGTGA
GATATTTAAAGATATAGATTTAACAGATAATGAAAAGAGATATCTTAAATGGTTATGGAAATGGGATTAT
GAAACACGTGATACTTTTGTATCAATTTTTTTGAAGCTAAAAAATGGTGGAAAATGATTTTTTTCTTATC
TTGATATATTAGAAAAAAGCGTACTCACGAAGTAAGAATTTGTAAAAAAAGAAGGGGGGATTTTTTTGGA
TGAGAGTTTGTACAAGCAGATTTTAAGTAATATTATTATTACTCGTGATTATTGTAAAAATGTTTTAGAT
AATATAAAGTTCAATGAAAAAATAATTGATTATTATGTTATGTTACAAAATGATGTTTTTATTGATTTTA
CTAATAAAATAAATTCAATAAGGGATTGTAATAAATATTGGTATTTGGATGTTTATAAAAAGCAGAAAAT
AAAGGATTTTAAAAAGACTAATTTGTGTAAAGATAAGTTCTGTAATAATTGTAAGAAAGTTAAACAGGCT
TCAAGAATGCAAAAATATATTCCTGAATTACAGAAATACAAAGATGGCTTATATCATTTTATATTTACTG
TTGAAAATGTGCCAGGTAGTGAATTAAGAGATACTATTGATAGGTTGTTTAAGTCTTTTAAGTCATTTAC
AAGGTATTTAAGTGGTAATCTTAAAATAAAAGGTGTTAATTTTGATAAATGGGGTTATAAAGGCTGTGTA
AGGTCTTTAGAGGTAACTTATAGTATGATTGATAATCATATTATGTATCATCCACACTTGCATGTTGCGA
TGATATTAGATCCTTTTTACGATGGTTTTAATGTTGAAAGGATGCATATAATTAATAAGTTTAGTTATAG
CTATGGTGTTTTAAAAAGGTTGTTTACTGATGATGAATTATTAATTCAAAAAATTTGGTATTTATTGTTT
AATAATATTGAGGTTAACATGGCCAATATAAATAATTTAGAGGATGGTTATTCTTGTTTAGTTAATAAGT
TTAGTGATTATGATTATGCGGAGCTGTTTAAGTATATTTGTAAAAATACTGATGAACAAGGTTTACTTAT
GACTTATGATATTTTTAAAGATTTATATTTTGCATTACATAATGTTCATCAGATACAAGGCTATGGTTGT
TTATATAATATAAGAGATGATACTCAATTAGATTTAAAGGTTGATGACATTTATAATGATTTGATTGATT
TATTACAAGTTACAGAAAATCCTATACAGTCTATGGAAACTGTACAGGATTTATTAAAGGATACTGAATA
TACAATAATAAGCCGTAAGCGTATATTTAAGTATCTAACACAATTATATCATAAGGATTGATATTTATAC
CGTCTGTCGGACTCATGCGGAGGGGGACTTGAGGGGGTCTCCCCTCGCATTGTACGACAGACGGTATTAT
TATTATACAAATTTTTTTTATGTAATTTTTTTTGTGTAATTTTTTTATACAAATAATATTTCAATTCGAG
CTCGGTACCCGGGGATCCTCTAGAGTCGACCTGCAGGCATGCACGATACAAATTCCTCGTAGGCGCTCGG
GACCCCTATCTAGCGAACTTTTAGAAAAGATATAAAACATCAGAGTATGGACAGTTGCGGATGTACTTCA
GAAAAGATTAGATGTCTAAAAAGCTTGTAGTTAAAGCTTTTTAGACATCTAAATCTAGGTGCTAAAACAA
TTCATCCAGTAAAATATAATATTTTATTTTCTCCCAATCAGGCTTGATCCCCAGTAAGTCAAAAAATAGC
TCGACATACTGTTCTTCCCCGATATCCTCCCTGATCGACCGGACGCAGAAGGCAATGTCATACCACTTGT
CCGCCCTGCCGCTTCTCCCAAGATCAATAAAGCCACTTACTTTGCCATCTTTCACAAAGATGTTGCTGTC
TCCCAGGTCGCCGTGGGAAAAGACAAGTTCCTCTTCGGGCTTTTCCGTCTTTAAAAAATCATACAGCTCG
CGCGGATCTTTAAATGGAGTGTCTTCTTCCCAGTTTTCGCAATCCACATCGGCCAGATCGTTATTCAGTA
AGTAATCCAATTCGGCTAAGCGGCTGTCTAAGCTATTCGTATAGGGACAATCCGATATGTCGATGGAGTG
AAAGAGCCTGATGCACTCCGCATACAGCTCGATAATCTTTTCAGGGCTTTGTTCATCTTCATACTCTTCC
GAGCAAAGGACGCCATCGGCCTCACTCATGAGCAGATTGCTCCAGCCATCATGCCGTTCAAAGTGCAGGA
CCTTTGGAACAGGCAGCTTTCCTTCCAGCCATAGCATCATGTCCTTTTCCCGTTCCACATCATAGGTGGT
CCCTTTATACCGGCTGTCCGTCATTTTTAAATATAGGTTTTCATTTTCTCCCACCAGCTTATATACCTTA
GCAGGAGACATTCCTTCCGTATCTTTTACGCAGCGGTATTTTTCGATCAGTTTTTTCAATTCCGGTGATA
TTCTCATTTTAGCCATTTATTATTTCCTTCCCCTTTTCTACAGTATTTAAAGATACCCCAAGAAGCTAAT
TATAACAAGACGAACTCCAATTCACTGTTCCTTGCATTCTAAAACCTTAAATACCAGAAAACAGCTTTTT
CAAAGTTGTTTTCAAAGTTGGCGTATAACATAGTATCGACGGAGCCGATTTTGAAACCACAATTATGATA
GAATTTACAAGCTATAAGGTTATTGTCCTGGGTTTCAAGCATTAGTCCATGCAAGTTTTTATGCTTTGCC
CATTCTATAGATATATTGATAAGCGCGCTGCCTATGCCTTGCCCCCTGAAATCCTTACATACGGCGATAT
CTTCTATATAAAAGATATATTATCTTATCAGTATTGTCAATATATTCAAGGCAATCTGCCTCCTCATCCT
CTTCATCCTCTTCGTCTTGGTAGCTTTTTAAATATGGCGCTTCATAGAGTAATTCTGTAAAGGTCCAATT
CTCGTTTTCATACCTCGGTATAATCTTACCTATCACCTCAAATGGTTCGCTGGGTTTGAGTCGTGACTAA
GAACGTCAAAGTAATTAACAATACAGCTATTTTTCTCATGCTTTTACCCCTTTCATAAAATTTAATTTTA
TCGTTATCATAAAAAATTATAGACGTTATATTGCTTGCCGGGATATAGTGCTGGGCATTCGTTGGTGCAA
AATGTTCGGAGTAAGGTGGATATTGATTTGCATATTGATCTATTGCATTGAAATGATTAGTTATCCGTAA
ATATTAATTAATCATATCATAAATTAATTATATCATAATTGTTTTGACGAATGAAGGTTTTTGGATAAAT
TATCAAGTAAAGGAACGCTAAAAATTTTGGCGTAAAATATCAAAATGACCACTTGAATTAATATGGTAAA
GTAGATATAATATTTTGGTAAACATGCCTTCAGCAAGGTTAGATTAGCTGTTTCCGTATAAATTAACCGT
ATGGTAAAACGGCAGTCAGAAAAATAAGTCATAAGATTCCGTTATGAAAATATACTTCGGTAGTTAATAA
TAAGAGATATGAGGTGAGAGATACAAGATAAGAGATATAAGGTACGAATGTATAAGATGGTGCTTTTAGG
CACACTAAATAAAAAACAAATAAACGAAAATTTTAAGGAGGACGAAAGATGGCAAAGATAACGATTCTGG
AAGACAAGATAATTTTTGAAAGAAGAGATGAGCTTACGGTAATAGAAGCTTATGGAGCAAATTGTCTGCG
TTACCGTTCAACCCGCAATATTAAGCTGTCTGATGAGAACTGGACCCTGCTGCCGCCGACTACAAAAGCT
GATTGTAAAACCTTTGGAAATGAAAGAGAAGCAACGATAGTAAACGGCGATATTTCCGCAACTATAAGGG
ACGGCTTTGGCTGGACCGGAGCCAGTATAAGCTACTTTCGCAAGGGGAAGCAGATTCTTCGATCCCGTGA
TGAGGGTGATCCGGTTACCCGCTTTACCCACCTGGGCGGTAACAATTATCAGGTGAAGGCGATATTTGAC
AGTAATCCGGGCGAGCATATATATGGCCTGGGACAGGAGCAGGAGGATCAGTTTGACCGCAAGGGCTGCA
CCTGCAATATCATGCATTACAATACCAAGTCGACTTTGCCGGTTATTTATTCGTCTCTGGGATATGGCTT
TTTGTGGAACAATCCTGCACCCGGCCGTTGTGAGACTACCTTTAATCATACAATGTGGGTTGCGGATAGT
GCATATCAGATTGATTATCTTGTATATGTCGGGGATACTCCGGCTGACATAATGAAAATATACTGTGATC
TGACAGGCTATGCCCCGAAATTCCCTGACTGGGCGGCCGGCTTCTGGCAGTCAAAGCTCCGTTATGAAAG
CCAGGAGGATTTGCTGGAGGTGGCAAGGGAATACAAGAAAAGAGGAATTCCTCTCGCAGCGATAGTAATA
GATTATTTCCACTGGACGGAGCAGGGGGAATGGAAATTTGATCCCAATTTGTGGCCTGATCCCAAGGCAA
TGTGTGACGAGCTTGAGTCAATGGGAGTAAAGCCCGTTGTATCCATCTGGCCTACCATTAATCCCAAGAG
TGAGAATTATCATGCAATGGATAATGAGAATATGCTGGTGAGGACCGAGAACGGGCAGTATGGCATATTC
AACTTTTACGGCTTACAGACCTTTATAGATCCCACCAATCCTAAAACAGGGCCCTTTGTATGGAGCAAGG
TAAGGGAGAATTATTATAAGTACGGAATTAAGAACTTTTGGCTGGATGAGGCTGAGCCGGAGGTGCATCC
TCAGCAGTTTGGCAATCTGCGTTTTTATATAGGTAACGGAGCCCAGACGGCATTATTGTATCCATATTAT
TATGCAAAGATATTTTATGATGGCTTAAGAAGTGAGGGAGAAGAGGATATTATAATCCTTACCCGGGCAG
CCTATCCCGGCAGCCAAAGATTTGGTTCCCTGGTATGGAACGGAGACATCCCCTCCACCTTCAAGGCTCT
TCGCCAGAGTGTAACCAGCGGCCTTTCCATGTCAATGTGCGGAATCCCATGGTGGAACAGCGACATAGGC
GGCTTCCATTCCGCAGATATAGAAAGCGACTATTTCAGGGAGCTTATAGTCAGATGGTTCCAGTTCGGCC
TCTTTAGTCCGGTTATGCGCCTTCACGGGGCCAGAAACCGTACAAAAAACCAGGTTGACCGCCATCCGGG
CGTGAAGGAGAGAAGCGGCGGAGACAATGAAATCTGGAGCTTCGGTGAAAGAAATTATCCTATTCTTAAG
AATATTATAGAGCTTAGGGAGAGGCTGAAGCCTTATATTCTCAAATATATGGATATCGCCAGCAAGACCG
GCTCACCGATTATGAGGCCGATGTTCTATGATTTTTATGATGACGAGATTTGCTACCGACTTGATGATCA
GTACATGTTCGGAGAGGATATACTCTTTGCTCCCATTCTGGAGCAGGGAGTGACACAGCGCAGTGTCTAC
CTGCCGGAGGGTAAATGGGTTAATGTAAATGATAAAAAAACCTACGAGGGCAGGCAAATGATAACTGCAA
GGGCAGAGCTGCATGAGTTTATTGCCTTCGTAAGAAGCGGCAGCGAGGTGCTGGAGGTATTTAGCTAACT
GGGCCTTTCGTTTTATCTGTTGTTTGTCGGTGAACGCTCTCCTGAGTAGGACAAATCCGCCGGGAGCGGA
TTTGAACGTTGCGAAGCAACGGCCCGGAGGGTGGCGGGCAGGACGCCCGCCATAAACTGCCAGGCATCAA
ATTAAGCAGAAGGCCATCCTGACGGATGGCCTTTTAGCTTGGCGTAATCATGGTCATAGCTGTTTCCTGT
GTGAAATTGTTATCCGCTCACAATTCCACACAACATACGAGCCGGAAGCATAAAGTGTAAAGCCTGGGGT
GCCTAATGAGTGAGCTAACTCACATTAATTGCGTTGCGCTCACTGCCCGCTTTCCAGTCGGGAAACCTGT
CGTGCCAGCAGATCTGCGGCGAGCGGTATCAGCTCACTCAAAGGCGGTAATACGGTTATCCACAGAATCA
GGGGATAACGCAGGAAAGAACATGTGAGCAAAA
Features (pLannotate 1.2.2; 17 found; start..end, strand, type, name):
     48..636     -  rep_origin     ori: high-copy-number ColE1/pMB1/pBR322/pUC origin of replication
    807..1667    -  CDS            AmpR: β-lactamase; bla; confers resistance to ampicillin, carbenicillin, and related antibiotics
   1668..1772    -  promoter       AmpR promoter: bla
   1867..1902    +  CDS            rop (fragment): Rop protein, which maintains plasmids at low copy number; rop
   2004..2103    +  misc_feature   bom (fragment): basis of mobility region from pBR322
   2109..2266    -  CDS            lacZα (fragment): LacZα fragment of β-galactosidase; lacZ fragment
   4613..4663    +  misc_feature   MCS (fragment): pUC18/19 multiple cloning site
   4822..5616    -  CDS            KanR: aminoglycoside phosphotransferase; aphA-3; confers resistance to kanamycin
   5712..5957    -  CDS            satA (fragment): STA_BACSU - Also known as yyaR. Experimental evidence at protein level: Swiss-Prot protein existence level 1. Involved in resistance to streptothricin, a broad-spectrum antibiotic produced by streptomycetes. Detoxifies streptothricin via acetylation of the beta amino group of the first beta-lysyl moiety of streptothricin. From Bacillus subtilis (strain 168).
   5956..6147    -  CDS            satA (fragment): STA_BACSU - Also known as yyaR. Experimental evidence at protein level: Swiss-Prot protein existence level 1. Involved in resistance to streptothricin, a broad-spectrum antibiotic produced by streptomycetes. Detoxifies streptothricin via acetylation of the beta amino group of the first beta-lysyl moiety of streptothricin. From Bacillus subtilis (strain 168).
   8748..8806    +  terminator     rrnB T1 terminator (fragment): Escherichia coli rrnB; transcription terminator T1 from the E. coli rrnB gene
   8898..8925    +  terminator     rrnB T2 terminator: transcription terminator T2 from the E. coli rrnB gene
   8967..8983    -  protein_bind   lac operator: The lac repressor binds to the lac operator to inhibit transcription in E. coli. This inhibition can be relieved by adding lactose or isopropyl-β-D-thiogalactopyranoside (IPTG). lac repressor encoded by lacI
   8991..9021    -  promoter       lac promoter: promoter for the E. coli lac operon
   9036..9057    -  protein_bind   CAP binding site: CAP binding activates transcription in the presence of cAMP. E. coli catabolite activator protein
   9070..9109    -  CDS            lacI (fragment): lac repressor; lacI; The lac repressor binds to the lac operator to inhibit transcription in E. coli. This inhibition can be relieved by adding lactose or isopropyl-β-D-thiogalactopyranoside (IPTG).
   9114..9203    -  rep_origin     RSF ori (fragment): Plasmids containing the RSF 1030 origin of replication can be propagated in E. coli cells that contain additional plasmids with compatible origins.
