[The description below was written by a language model from this plasmid's Addgene catalogue record and pLannotate feature annotations shown in this document.]
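Description:
pLL1271 is a bacterial expression plasmid built by Gibson assembly on the pLL1270 backbone (about 7.2 kb), giving a construct catalogued at roughly 9.2 kb, in line with the 9,203 nt sequenced record. Its payload is a gene of about 2 kb named alpha-Xylp_1211 (locus Ga0256695_1211), taken from a strain recorded only as LL1355. The name suggests an alpha-xylosidase-type enzyme, but the record does not describe its function further. Expression is driven by the promoter of the Clostridium thermocellum DSM1313 cellobiose phosphorylase gene (Clo1313_1954), which implies that the plasmid is meant for expression in C. thermocellum or a related thermophilic host, although the record does not name a target organism.

The automated annotation does not label the insert or the CBP promoter. They presumably lie in one of the large unannotated stretches, most plausibly the one ending just upstream of the rrnB T1 and T2 terminators, which would then terminate the transcript. Another unannotated region may hold a replicon for the non-E. coli host, but this is not documented. For propagation in E. coli, the plasmid carries a ColE1/pUC-type origin, which the annotation describes as high copy even though the catalogue lists the plasmid as low copy. Selection is with kanamycin through an aphA-3 aminoglycoside phosphotransferase gene. An intact AmpR cassette with its bla promoter is also annotated, although the catalogue lists only kanamycin. Two adjacent fragments resembling the satA streptothricin acetyltransferase lie next to KanR. The remaining hits are cloning-vector remnants: fragments of rop, bom, lacZα, a pUC polylinker, lacI and an RSF origin, plus a lac promoter/operator with its CAP site.
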