Addgene plasmid #129282: pLL1271
Purpose: Expression plasmid with pLL1270 as backbone and alpha-Xylp(Ga0256695_ 1211)
Depositing lab: Lee Lynd. Depositing organization: Dartmouth College and Medical School.
Backbone
  Vector backbone: pLL1270
  Backbone size w/o insert (bp): 7210
  Total vector size (bp): 9190
  Vector type: Bacterial Expression
Growth in bacteria
  Bacterial resistance: Kanamycin, 50 μg/mL
  Growth temperature: 37°C
  Growth strain: DH5alpha
  Copy number: Low Copy
Gene/Insert
  Gene/Insert name: alpha-Xylp_1211 (Ga0256695_ 1211)
  Species: LL1355
  Insert size (bp): 1980
  GenBank ID: NZ_RSDX01000001
  Promoter: Clostridium thermocellum DSM1313 Cellobiose phosphorylase (CBP) Clo1313_1954
  Cloning method: Gibson Cloning
  Sequencing primers: 5′ TTATAGAGCTTAGGGAGAGG; 3′ CTGTCAAATATCGCCTTC
Terms and licenses: Academic/Nonprofit Terms; Industry Terms: Not Available to Industry
How to cite: pLL1271 was a gift from Lee Lynd (Addgene plasmid # 129282 ; http://n2t.net/addgene:129282 ; RRID:Addgene_129282)
